>Addgene plasmid #15479 | pRK5-myc-PRAS40 T246A | addgene partial sequence | sequence record 21969 | 15479 with SP6
TATTNGCTTTTTTCNAGGTGTCCACTCCCAGGTCCAACTGCACCTCGGTTCTATCGATTGAATTCCCGAA
CCNANAGTCGGTCTCTTCACCAAGGCCATTCGCGCCACCATGGAGCAAAAGCTCATTTCTGAGGAAGATC
TCAATGGTGGTGGTGGTGGGTCGACC
[99 nt withheld, positions 167-265]
GCCCCGCCGCCACCACCCCGCCCGGGCCCCTGTGCCTATCCTGCCCATGGTCGAGGAGCCCTGGCGGAGG
CAGCGCGCCGTTGCCTCCACGACATCGCACTGGCCCACAGGGCTGCCACTGCTGCTCGGCCTCCTGCGCC
CCCACCAGCACCACAGCCACCCAGTCCCACACCCAGCCCATCCCGGCCTACCCTGGCCAGAGAGGACAAC
GAGGAGGACGAGGATGAGCCCACAGAGACAGAGACCTCCGGGGAGCAGCTGGGCATTAGTGATAATGGAG
GGCTCTTTGTGATGGATGAGGACGCCACCCTCCAGGACCTTCCCCCCTTCTGTGAGTCAGACCCCGAGAG
TACAGATGATGGCAGCCTGAGCGAGGAGACCCCCGCCGGCCCCCCCANGTGTTAGTGGCCCCAANCNTTC
AGCCCTACCNTNGGAGCAGTACGCCAAGTCCCTGCCTGTGTCTGTGCCCGTCTGGGG
