[The description below was written by a language model from this plasmid's Addgene catalogue record.]
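Description:
pRK5-myc-PRAS40 T246A is a mammalian expression plasmid built on the pRK5-Myc backbone (about 4.75 kb without insert). It is maintained in E. coli as a high-copy plasmid under ampicillin selection. The record does not list a promoter, origin of replication or polyadenylation signal, and no feature table is provided. pRK5-family vectors are generally known to drive expression from a CMV promoter, but that cannot be confirmed here. No mammalian selection marker is recorded, so the plasmid is probably meant for transient transfection.

The payload is an approximately 800 bp insert encoding human PRAS40 (gene symbol AKT1S1, the proline-rich Akt substrate of 40 kDa), cloned between SalI and NotI sites that both remain intact. The insert is fused downstream of a backbone-encoded N-terminal myc epitope tag, which allows the expressed protein to be detected or immunoprecipitated with anti-myc antibodies. The coding sequence carries a threonine-to-alanine substitution at residue 246. Thr246 is the well-known Akt/PKB phosphorylation site in PRAS40, and replacing it with alanine gives a protein that cannot be phosphorylated at this position.

The associated work concerns insulin signalling to mTOR through PRAS40 as an Akt substrate. In that context the construct serves as a phospho-deficient mutant for comparison with wild-type PRAS40, letting researchers test how Akt-dependent phosphorylation at Thr246 affects PRAS40's regulation of mTOR activity and its interactions in transfected mammalian cells.
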