Addgene plasmid #15479: pRK5-myc-PRAS40 T246A
Depositing lab: Do-Hyung Kim. Depositing organization: University of Minnesota. Publication: Insulin signalling to mTOR mediated by the Akt/PKB substrate PRAS40. Vander Haar E, Lee SI, Bandhakavi S, Griffin TJ, Kim DH. Nat Cell Biol. 2007 Mar . 9(3):316-23. 10.1038/ncb1547 PubMed 17277771.
Backbone
  Vector backbone: pRK5-Myc
  Backbone size w/o insert (bp): 4754
  Vector type: Mammalian Expression
Growth in bacteria
  Bacterial resistance: Ampicillin, 100 μg/mL
  Growth temperature: 37°C
  Growth strain: DH5alpha
  Copy number: High Copy
Gene/Insert
  Gene/Insert name: PRAS40
  Species: H. sapiens (human)
  Insert size (bp): 800
  Mutation: Thr246 to Ala
  Entrez Gene: AKT1S1 (a.k.a. Lobe, PRAS40)
  Tag / fusion protein: myc (N terminal on backbone)
  Cloning method: Restriction Enzyme; 5′ cloning site SalI (not destroyed); 3′ cloning site NotI (not destroyed)
  Sequencing primers: 5′ SP6
Terms and licenses: Academic/Nonprofit Terms; Industry Terms: Not Available to Industry
How to cite: pRK5-myc-PRAS40 T246A was a gift from Do-Hyung Kim (Addgene plasmid # 15479 ; http://n2t.net/addgene:15479 ; RRID:Addgene_15479)
